Addgene plasmid #142754: TFORF1209
Purpose: Lentiviral vector for overexpressing transcription factor ORFs with unique 24-bp barcodes. Barcodes facilitate identification of transcription factors in pooled screens.
Depositing lab: Feng Zhang. Depositing organization: Broad Institute. Publication: A transcription factor atlas of directed differentiation. Joung J, Ma S, Tay T, Geiger-Schuller KR, Kirchgatterer PC, Verdine VK, Guo B, Arias-Garcia MA, Allen WE, Singh A, Kuksenko O, Abudayyeh OO, Gootenberg JS, Fu Z, Macrae RK, Buenrostro JD, Regev A, Zhang F. Cell. 2023 Jan 5;186(1):209-229.e26. doi: 10.1016/j.cell.2022.11.026. PubMed 36608654.
Backbone
  Vector backbone: pLX_TRC317
  Backbone manufacturer: Broad Institute Genetic Perturbation Platform
  Backbone size w/o insert (bp): 8264
  Vector type: Mammalian Expression, Lentiviral
  Selectable markers: Puromycin
Growth in bacteria
  Bacterial resistance: Ampicillin, 100 μg/mL
  Growth temperature: 37°C
  Growth strain: NEB Stable
  Copy number: High Copy
Gene/Insert
  Gene/Insert name: ZNF200
  Species: H. sapiens (human)
  Insert size (bp): 1286
  Entrez Gene: ZNF200 (a.k.a. MGC45293)
  Promoter: EF1a
  Cloning method: Unknown
  Sequencing primers: 5′ GGGTGGAGACTGAAGTTAGGCCAG; 3′ CACATAGCGTAAAAGGAGCAACATAG
Terms and licenses: Academic/Nonprofit Terms; Industry Terms: Not Available to Industry
Depositor comments: NM_001145447,NM_001145448,NM_001145446,ENST00000396871,ENST00000396870,ENST00000575948 . The transcription factor ORF portion of this plasmid was synthesized by Genewiz. Please test multiple small colonies in case of plasmid recombination. To make this collection available in a timely manner, a portion of this collection was not fully sequenced by Addgene. If an Addgene verified full plasmid sequence is not available, please contact us prior to placing an order to request the full sequence.
How to cite: TFORF1209 was a gift from Feng Zhang (Addgene plasmid # 142754 ; http://n2t.net/addgene:142754 ; RRID:Addgene_142754)
