[The description below was written by a language model from this plasmid's Addgene catalogue record and pLannotate feature annotations shown in this document.]
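Description:
TFORF1209 is a third-generation-style, self-inactivating lentiviral expression plasmid built on the pLX_TRC317 backbone, carrying the human zinc-finger transcription factor ZNF200 as its payload. It belongs to a large barcoded transcription factor ORF collection. In bacteria it is maintained through a high-copy ColE1/pUC-type origin and selected with ampicillin via the β-lactamase gene. An f1 origin and remnants of a lac/lacZα cloning region with flanking T3 and T7 promoters are also present in the backbone. The depositor notes that the plasmid can recombine, which is a common issue with LTR-containing vectors.

The viral portion begins with an RSV promoter fused to a truncated HIV-1 5' LTR, which allows Tat-independent production of the genomic RNA. This is followed by the Ψ packaging signal with a partial gag sequence and the Rev response element for nuclear export. It ends with a ΔU3 3' LTR, which inactivates the LTR promoter after integration, and an SV40 polyadenylation signal. Within this transfer unit, an SV40 early promoter/origin segment precedes the puromycin N-acetyltransferase gene, providing selection of transduced mammalian cells. A cPPT/CTS element then aids nuclear import. Downstream, the EF-1α promoter drives constitutive expression of the ZNF200 ORF, and a WPRE enhances transcript stability and expression. According to the catalogue purpose, each ORF in the collection is paired with a unique 24-bp barcode. The barcode is not annotated as a feature here, and its position is not stated. The construct is intended for overexpressing ZNF200, individually or in pooled screens where barcode sequencing identifies which transcription factor each cell received, as in directed differentiation studies.
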