Features (pLannotate 1.2.2; 31 found; start..end, strand, type, name):
      5..231     +  promoter       RSV promoter: Rous sarcoma virus enhancer/promoter
    232..412     +  LTR            5' LTR (truncated): truncated 5' long terminal repeat (LTR) from HIV-1
    459..584     +  misc_feature   HIV-1 Ψ: packaging signal of human immunodeficiency virus type 1
    568..931     +  CDS            HIV-1 gag (fragment): gag protein from human immunodeficiency virus 1; gag
   1077..1310    +  misc_feature   RRE: The Rev response element (RRE) of HIV-1 allows for Rev-dependent mRNA export from the nucleus to the cytoplasm.
   1687..1713    +  CDS            Rev (fragment): human immunodeficiency virus 1 (HIV-1) Rev protein; rev; enhances nuclear export of unspliced and incompletely spliced viral mRNAs
   1720..1743    +  promoter       SV40 promoter (fragment): SV40 early promoter
   1744..1815    +  promoter       SV40 promoter (fragment): SV40 enhancer and early promoter
   1839..1974    +  rep_origin     SV40 ori: SV40 origin of replication
   2020..2616    +  CDS            PuroR (fragment): puromycin N-acetyltransferase; pac from Streptomyces; confers resistance to puromycin
   2665..2782    +  misc_feature   cPPT/CTS: central polypurine tract and central termination sequence of HIV-1
   2847..2913    +  CDS            small t antigen (fragment): SV40 (simian virus 40) small t antigen
   2920..4098    +  promoter       EF-1α promoter: strong constitutive promoter for human elongation factor EF-1α
   4115..5296    +  CDS            ZNF200: ZN200_HUMAN - Also known as ZNFMF. Experimental evidence at protein level: Swiss-Prot protein existence level 1. Could have a role in spermatogenesis. From Homo sapiens (Human).
   5312..5365    +  promoter       U6 promoter (fragment): RNA polymerase III promoter for human U6 snRNA
   5407..5995    +  misc_feature   WPRE: woodchuck hepatitis virus posttranscriptional regulatory element
   6046..6065    +  misc_feature   cPPT/CTS (fragment): central polypurine tract and central termination sequence of HIV-1
   6067..6300    +  LTR            3' LTR (ΔU3): self-inactivating 3' long terminal repeat (LTR) from HIV-1
   6378..6499    +  polyA_signal   SV40 poly(A) signal: SV40 polyadenylation signal
   6539..6674    +  rep_origin     SV40 ori: SV40 origin of replication
   6695..6713    -  promoter       T7 promoter: promoter for bacteriophage T7 RNA polymerase
   6721..6876    +  CDS            lacZα (fragment): LacZα fragment of β-galactosidase; lacZ fragment
   6881..7309    +  rep_origin     f1 ori (sequence partly withheld): f1 bacteriophage origin of replication; arrow indicates direction of (+) strand synthesis
   7362..7466    +  promoter       AmpR promoter: bla
   7467..8327    +  CDS            AmpR: β-lactamase; bla; confers resistance to ampicillin, carbenicillin, and related antibiotics
   8498..9086    +  rep_origin     ori: high-copy-number ColE1/pMB1/pBR322/pUC origin of replication
   9269..9361    +  CDS            lacI (fragment): lac repressor; lacI; The lac repressor binds to the lac operator to inhibit transcription in E. coli. This inhibition can be relieved by adding lactose or isopropyl-β-D-thiogalactopyranoside (IPTG).
   9374..9395    +  protein_bind   CAP binding site: CAP binding activates transcription in the presence of cAMP. E. coli catabolite activator protein
   9410..9440    +  promoter       lac promoter: promoter for the E. coli lac operon
   9448..9464    +  protein_bind   lac operator: The lac repressor binds to the lac operator to inhibit transcription in E. coli. This inhibition can be relieved by adding lactose or isopropyl-β-D-thiogalactopyranoside (IPTG). lac repressor encoded by lacI
   9509..9527    +  promoter       T3 promoter: promoter for bacteriophage T3 RNA polymerase
>Addgene plasmid #142754 | TFORF1209 | addgene full sequence | sequence record 395826 | Addgene NGS Result
TTAATGTAGTCTTATGCAATACTCTTGTAGTCTTGCAACATGGTAACGATGAGTTAGCAACATGCCTTAC
AAGGAGAGAAAAAGCACCGTGCATGCCGATTGGTGGAAGTAAGGTGGTACGATCGTGCCTTATTAGGAAG
GCAACAGACGGGTCTGACATGGATTGGACGAACCACTGAATTGCCGCATTGCAGAGATATTGTATTTAAG
TGCCTAGCTCGATACATAAACGGGTCTCTCTGGTTAGACCAGATCTGAGCCTGGGAGCTCTCTGGCTAAC
TAGGGAACCCACTGCTTAAGCCTCAATAAAGCTTGCCTTGAGTGCTTCAAGTAGTGTGTGCCCGTCTGTT
GTGTGACTCTGGTAACTAGAGATCCCTCAGACCCTTTTAGTCAGTGTGGAAAATCTCTAGCAGTGGCGCC
CGAACAGGGACTTGAAAGCGAAAGGGAAACCAGAGGAGCTCTCTCGACGCAGGACTCGGCTTGCTGAAGC
GCGCACGGCAAGAGGCGAGGGGCGGCGACTGGTGAGTACGCCAAAAATTTTGACTAGCGGAGGCTAGAAG
GAGAGAGATGGGTGCGAGAGCGTCAGTATTAAGCGGGGGAGAATTAGATCGCGATGGGAAAAAATTCGGT
TAAGGCCAGGGGGAAAGAAAAAATATAAATTAAAACATATAGTATGGGCAAGCAGGGAGCTAGAACGATT
CGCAGTTAATCCTGGCCTGTTAGAAACATCAGAAGGCTGTAGACAAATACTGGGACAGCTACAACCATCC
CTTCAGACAGGATCAGAAGAACTTAGATCATTATATAATACAGTAGCAACCCTCTATTGTGTGCATCAAA
GGATAGAGATAAAAGACACCAAGGAAGCTTTAGACAAGATAGAGGAAGAGCAAAACAAAAGTAAGACCAC
CGCACAGCAAGCGGCCGCTGATCTTCAGACCTGGAGGAGGAGATATGAGGGACAATTGGAGAAGTGAATT
ATATAAATATAAAGTAGTAAAAATTGAACCATTAGGAGTAGCACCCACCAAGGCAAAGAGAAGAGTGGTG
CAGAGAGAAAAAAGAGCAGTGGGAATAGGAGCTTTGTTCCTTGGGTTCTTGGGAGCAGCAGGAAGCACTA
TGGGCGCAGCGTCAATGACGCTGACGGTACAGGCCAGACAATTATTGTCTGGTATAGTGCAGCAGCAGAA
CAATTTGCTGAGGGCTATTGAGGCGCAACAGCATCTGTTGCAACTCACAGTCTGGGGCATCAAGCAGCTC
CAGGCAAGAATCCTGGCTGTGGAAAGATACCTAAAGGATCAACAGCTCCTGGGGATTTGGGGTTGCTCTG
GAAAACTCATTTGCACCACTGCTGTGCCTTGGAATGCTAGTTGGAGTAATAAATCTCTGGAACAGATTTG
GAATCACACGACCTGGATGGAGTGGGACAGAGAAATTAACAATTACACAAGCTTAATACACTCCTTAATT
GAAGAATCGCAAAACCAGCAAGAAAAGAATGAACAAGAATTATTGGAATTAGATAAATGGGCAAGTTTGT
GGAATTGGTTTAACATAACAAATTGGCTGTGGTATATAAAATTATTCATAATGATAGTAGGAGGCTTGGT
AGGTTTAAGAATAGTTTTTGCTGTACTTTCTATAGTGAATAGAGTTAGGCAGGGATATTCACCATTATCG
TTTCAGACCCACCTCCCAACCCCGAGGGGACCCATGCATTGCATCTCAATTAGTCAGCAACCAGGTGTGG
AAAGTCCCCAGGCTCCCCAGCAGGCAGAAGTATGCAAAGCATGCGTCTCAATTAGTCAGCAACCATAGTC
CCGCCCCTAACTCCGCCCATCCCGCCCCTAACTCCGCCCAGTTCCGCCCATTCTCCGCCCCATGGCTGAC
TAATTTTTTTTATTTATGCAGAGGCCGAGGCCGCCTCGGCCTCTGAGCTATTCCAGAAGTAGTGAGGAGG
CTTTTTTGGAGGCCTAGGCTTTTGCAAAAAGCTTTCTAGAGGTACCACCGGAGCTTACCATGACCGAGTA
CAAGCCCACGGTGCGCCTCGCCACCCGCGACGACGTCCCCAGGGCCGTACGCACCCTCGCCGCCGCGTTC
GCCGACTACCCCGCCACGCGCCACACCGTCGATCCGGACCGCCACATCGAGCGGGTCACCGAGCTGCAAG
AACTCTTCCTCACGCGCGTCGGGCTCGACATCGGCAAGGTGTGGGTCGCGGACGACGGCGCCGCCGTGGC
GGTCTGGACCACGCCGGAGAGCGTCGAAGCGGGGGCGGTGTTCGCCGAGATCGGCCCGCGCATGGCCGAG
TTGAGCGGTTCCCGGCTGGCCGCGCAGCAACAGATGGAAGGCCTCCTGGCGCCGCACCGGCCCAAGGAGC
CCGCGTGGTTCCTGGCCACCGTCGGCGTCTCGCCCGACCACCAGGGCAAGGGTCTGGGCAGCGCCGTCGT
GCTCCCCGGAGTGGAGGCGGCCGAGCGCGCCGGGGTGCCCGCCTTCCTGGAGACCTCCGCGCCCCGCAAC
CTCCCCTTCTACGAGCGGCTCGGCTTCACCGTCACCGCCGACGTCGAGGTGCCCGAAGGACCGCGCACCT
GGTGCATGACCCGCAAGCCCGGTGCCAGTTAACGAATTCTAGATCTTGAGACAAATGGCAGTATTCATCC
ACAATTTTAAAAGAAAAGGGGGGATTGGGGGGTACAGTGCAGGGGAAAGAATAGTAGACATAATAGCAAC
AGACATACAAACTAAAGAATTACAAAAACAAATTACAAAAATTCAAAATTTTCGGGTTTATTACAGGGAC
AGCAGAGATCCACTTTGGCGCCGGCTCGAGGCCTGCAGGTGCAAAGATGGATAAAGTTTTAAACAGAGAG
GAATCTTTGCAGCTAATGGACCTTCTAGGTCTTGAAAGGAGTGGGAATTGGCTCCGGTGCCCGTCAGTGG
GCAGAGCGCACATCGCCCACAGTCCCCGAGAAGTTGGGGGGAGGGGTCGGCAATTGAACCGGTGCCTAGA
GAAGGTGGCGCGGGGTAAACTGGGAAAGTGATGTCGTGTACTGGCTCCGCCTTTTTCCCGAGGGTGGGGG
AGAACCGTATATAAGTGCAGTAGTCGCCGTGAACGTTCTTTTTCGCAACGGGTTTGCCGCCAGAACACAG
GTAAGTGCCGTGTGTGGTTCCCGCGGGCCTGGCCTCTTTACGGGTTATGGCCCTTGCGTGCCTTGAATTA
CTTCCACCTGGCTGCAGTACGTGATTCTTGATCCCGAGCTTCGGGTTGGAAGTGGGTGGGAGAGTTCGAG
GCCTTGCGCTTAAGGAGCCCCTTCGCCTCGTGCTTGAGTTGAGGCCTGGCCTGGGCGCTGGGGCCGCCGC
GTGCGAATCTGGTGGCACCTTCGCGCCTGTCTCGCTGCTTTCGATAAGTCTCTAGCCATTTAAAATTTTT
GATGACCTGCTGCGACGCTTTTTTTCTGGCAAGATAGTCTTGTAAATGCGGGCCAAGATCTGCACACTGG
TATTTCGGTTTTTGGGGCCGCGGGCGGCGACGGGGCCCGTGCGTCCCAGCGCACATGTTCGGCGAGGCGG
GGCCTGCGAGCGCGGCCACCGAGAATCGGACGGGGGTAGTCTCAAGCTGGCCGGCCTGCTCTGGTGCCTG
GCCTCGCGCCGCCGTGTATCGCCCCGCCCTGGGCGGCAAGGCTGGCCCGGTCGGCACCAGTTGCGTGAGC
GGAAAGATGGCCGCTTCCCGGCCCTGCTGCAGGGAGCTCAAAATGGAGGACGCGGCGCTCGGGAGAGCGG
GCGGGTGAGTCACCCACACAAAGGAAAAGGGCCTTTCCGTCCTCAGCCGTCGCTTCATGTGACTCCACGG
AGTACCGGGCGCCGTCCAGGCACCTCGATTAGTTCTCGAGCTTTTGGAGTACGTCGTCTTTAGGTTGGGG
GGAGGGGTTTTATGCGATGGAGTTTCCCCACACTGAGTGGGTGGAGACTGAAGTTAGGCCAGCTTGGCAC
TTGATGTAATTCTCCTTGGAATTTGCCCTTTTTGAGTTTGGATCTTGGTTCATTCTCAAGCCTCAGACAG
TGGTTCAAAGTTTTTTTCTTCCATTTCAGGTGTCGTGAGGCTAGCACCGCCACCATGATGGCTGCAAAAG
TGGTTCCTATGCCCCCAAAGCCAAAGCAGTCCTTTATACTGAGAGTTCCGCCAGACTCCAAGCTGGGCCA
AGACCTACTTCGAGATGCCACTAACGGGCCCAAGACCATCCACCAGCTAGTGCTGGAGCACTTCCTCACC
TTCTTGCCCAAGCCAAGCCTGGTCCAGCCCAGTCAGAAAGTCAAGGAGACCTTGGTTATTATGAAAGATG
TGAGCTCAAGCCTTCAGAACAGAGTGCATCCTCGTCCCTTGGTGAAGCTTCTGCCCAAAGGAGTCCAAAA
GGAACAAGAGACAGTGTCTCTGTATTTGAAAGCTAACCCTGAGGAGCTGGTGGTCTTTGAGGATTTGAAT
GTATTTCACTGCCAGGAAGAATGTGTGAGCTTGGATCCTACTCAACAACTCACGTCAGAGAAGGAAGATG
ACAGCAGTGTCGGGGAAATGATGTTACTGGTCAATGGCAGTAATCCTGAAGGTGAAGATCCTGAGAGGGA
ACCTGTAGAAAATGAAGATTATAGAGAAAAGTCTTCAGATGATGATGAAATGGATTCTTCCTTGGTCTCT
CAGCAGCCTCCCGATAACCAGGAAAAGGAACGACTAAATACATCCATTCCACAAAAAAGGAAAATGAGAA
ATCTGTTAGTTACCATTGAGAATGATACTCCTCTAGAGGAACTCTCAAAATATGTAGACATCAGTATTAT
TGCCCTTACTCGAAATCGGAGGACAAGGAGATGGTACACTTGTCCACTGTGTGGGAAACAGTTTAATGAA
AGTTCTTACCTCATTTCCCACCAGAGGACCCACACTGGAGAAAAACCCTATGACTGTAATCACTGTGGGA
AAAGCTTCAATCATAAAACAAACCTCAATAAACATGAGCGAATTCATACAGGAGAGAAACCTTATTCCTG
TTCTCAGTGTGGAAAAAACTTCCGTCAGAATTCTCATCGGAGTCGTCATGAAGGAATCCATATAAGGGAG
AAGATATTTAAGTGTCCAGAATGTGGGAAAACCTTCCCAAAGAATGAGGAGTTTGTGCTTCATCTGCAGA
GTCATGAGGCTGAGAGACCATATGGTTGCAAAAAATGTGGGAGAAGATTTGGTCGGCTGTCAAACTGTAC
CCGGCATGAGAAAACCCACTCAGCCTGTAAGACCCGAAAGCAGAAGTAGTAATGAACTAGTCCGTAACTT
GAAAGTATTTCGATTTCTTGGCTTTATATATCTTGTGGAAAGGACGACTAGGTCCTTTGTCTAGACTATT
GACGCGTTAAGTCGACAATCAACCTCTGGATTACAAAATTTGTGAAAGATTGACTGGTATTCTTAACTAT
GTTGCTCCTTTTACGCTATGTGGATACGCTGCTTTAATGCCTTTGTATCATGCTATTGCTTCCCGTATGG
CTTTCATTTTCTCCTCCTTGTATAAATCCTGGTTGCTGTCTCTTTATGAGGAGTTGTGGCCCGTTGTCAG
GCAACGTGGCGTGGTGTGCACTGTGTTTGCTGACGCAACCCCCACTGGTTGGGGCATTGCCACCACCTGT
CAGCTCCTTTCCGGGACTTTCGCTTTCCCCCTCCCTATTGCCACGGCGGAACTCATCGCCGCCTGCCTTG
CCCGCTGCTGGACAGGGGCTCGGCTGTTGGGCACTGACAATTCCGTGGTGTTGTCGGGGAAATCATCGTC
CTTTCCTTGGCTGCTCGCCTGTGTTGCCACCTGGATTCTGCGCGGGACGTCCTTCTGCTACGTCCCTTCG
GCCCTCAATCCAGCGGACCTTCCTTCCCGCGGCCTGCTGCCGGCTCTGCGGCCTCTTCCGCGTCTTCGCC
TTCGCCCTCAGACGAGTCGGATCTCCCTTTGGGCCGCCTCCCCGCGTCGACTTTAAGACCAATGACTTAC
AAGGCAGCTGTAGATCTTAGCCACTTTTTAAAAGAAAAGGGGGGACTGGAAGGGCTAATTCACTCCCAAC
GAAGACAAGATCTGCTTTTTGCTTGTACTGGGTCTCTCTGGTTAGACCAGATCTGAGCCTGGGAGCTCTC
TGGCTAACTAGGGAACCCACTGCTTAAGCCTCAATAAAGCTTGCCTTGAGTGCTTCAAGTAGTGTGTGCC
CGTCTGTTGTGTGACTCTGGTAACTAGAGATCCCTCAGACCCTTTTAGTCAGTGTGGAAAATCTCTAGCA
GTACGTATAGTAGTTCATGTCATCTTATTATTCAGTATTTATAACTTGCAAAGAAATGAATATCAGAGAG
TGAGAGGAACTTGTTTATTGCAGCTTATAATGGTTACAAATAAAGCAATAGCATCACAAATTTCACAAAT
AAAGCATTTTTTTCACTGCATTCTAGTTGTGGTTTGTCCAAACTCATCAATGTATCTTATCATGTCTGGC
TCTAGCTATCCCGCCCCTAACTCCGCCCATCCCGCCCCTAACTCCGCCCAGTTCCGCCCATTCTCCGCCC
CATGGCTGACTAATTTTTTTTATTTATGCAGAGGCCGAGGCCGCCTCGGCCTCTGAGCTATTCCAGAAGT
AGTGAGGAGGCTTTTTTGGAGGCCTAGGGACGTACCCAATTCGCCCTATAGTGAGTCGTATTACGCGCGC
TCACTGGCCGTCGTTTTACAACGTCGTGACTGGGAAAACCCTGGCGTTACCCAACTTAATCGCCTTGCAG
CACATCCCCCTTTCGCCAGCTGGCGTAATAGCGAAGAGGCCCGCACCGATCGCCCTTCCCAACAGTTGCG
CAGCCTGAATGGCGAATGGG
[124 nt withheld, positions 6881-7004]
C
[91 nt withheld, positions 7006-7096]
A
[49 nt withheld, positions 7098-7146]
CCTTTGACGTTGGAGTCCACGTTCTTT
[37 nt withheld, positions 7174-7210]
ACCCTATCTCGGTCTATTCTTTTGATTTATAAGGGATTTTGCCGATTTCGGCCTATTGGTTAAAAAATGA
GCTGATTTAACAAAAATTTAACGCGAATTTTAACAAAATATTAACGCTTACAATTTAGGTGGCACTTTTC
GGGGAAATGTGCGCGGAACCCCTATTTGTTTATTTTTCTAAATACATTCAAATATGTATCCGCTCATGAG
ACAATAACCCTGATAAATGCTTCAATAATATTGAAAAAGGAAGAGTATGAGTATTCAACATTTCCGTGTC
GCCCTTATTCCCTTTTTTGCGGCATTTTGCCTTCCTGTTTTTGCTCACCCAGAAACGCTGGTGAAAGTAA
AAGATGCTGAAGATCAGTTGGGTGCACGAGTGGGTTACATCGAACTGGATCTCAACAGCGGTAAGATCCT
TGAGAGTTTTCGCCCCGAAGAACGTTTTCCAATGATGAGCACTTTTAAAGTTCTGCTATGTGGCGCGGTA
TTATCCCGTATTGACGCCGGGCAAGAGCAACTCGGTCGCCGCATACACTATTCTCAGAATGACTTGGTTG
AGTACTCACCAGTCACAGAAAAGCATCTTACGGATGGCATGACAGTAAGAGAATTATGCAGTGCTGCCAT
AACCATGAGTGATAACACTGCGGCCAACTTACTTCTGACAACGATCGGAGGACCGAAGGAGCTAACCGCT
TTTTTGCACAACATGGGGGATCATGTAACTCGCCTTGATCGTTGGGAACCGGAGCTGAATGAAGCCATAC
CAAACGACGAGCGTGACACCACGATGCCTGTAGCAATGGCAACAACGTTGCGCAAACTATTAACTGGCGA
ACTACTTACTCTAGCTTCCCGGCAACAATTAATAGACTGGATGGAGGCGGATAAAGTTGCAGGACCACTT
CTGCGCTCGGCCCTTCCGGCTGGCTGGTTTATTGCTGATAAATCTGGAGCCGGTGAGCGTGGGTCTCGCG
GTATCATTGCAGCACTGGGGCCAGATGGTAAGCCCTCCCGTATCGTAGTTATCTACACGACGGGGAGTCA
GGCAACTATGGATGAACGAAATAGACAGATCGCTGAGATAGGTGCCTCACTGATTAAGCATTGGTAACTG
TCAGACCAAGTTTACTCATATATACTTTAGATTGATTTAAAACTTCATTTTTAATTTAAAAGGATCTAGG
TGAAGATCCTTTTTGATAATCTCATGACCAAAATCCCTTAACGTGAGTTTTCGTTCCACTGAGCGTCAGA
CCCCGTAGAAAAGATCAAAGGATCTTCTTGAGATCCTTTTTTTCTGCGCGTAATCTGCTGCTTGCAAACA
AAAAAACCACCGCTACCAGCGGTGGTTTGTTTGCCGGATCAAGAGCTACCAACTCTTTTTCCGAAGGTAA
CTGGCTTCAGCAGAGCGCAGATACCAAATACTGTTCTTCTAGTGTAGCCGTAGTTAGGCCACCACTTCAA
GAACTCTGTAGCACCGCCTACATACCTCGCTCTGCTAATCCTGTTACCAGTGGCTGCTGCCAGTGGCGAT
AAGTCGTGTCTTACCGGGTTGGACTCAAGACGATAGTTACCGGATAAGGCGCAGCGGTCGGGCTGAACGG
GGGGTTCGTGCACACAGCCCAGCTTGGAGCGAACGACCTACACCGAACTGAGATACCTACAGCGTGAGCT
ATGAGAAAGCGCCACGCTTCCCGAAGGGAGAAAGGCGGACAGGTATCCGGTAAGCGGCAGGGTCGGAACA
GGAGAGCGCACGAGGGAGCTTCCAGGGGGAAACGCCTGGTATCTTTATAGTCCTGTCGGGTTTCGCCACC
TCTGACTTGAGCGTCGATTTTTGTGATGCTCGTCAGGGGGGCGGAGCCTATGGAAAAACGCCAGCAACGC
GGCCTTTTTACGGTTCCTGGCCTTTTGCTGGCCTTTTGCTCACATGTTCTTTCCTGCGTTATCCCCTGAT
TCTGTGGATAACCGTATTACCGCCTTTGAGTGAGCTGATACCGCTCGCCGCAGCCGAACGACCGAGCGCA
GCGAGTCAGTGAGCGAGGAAGCGGAAGAGCGCCCAATACGCAAACCGCCTCTCCCCGCGCGTTGGCCGAT
TCATTAATGCAGCTGGCACGACAGGTTTCCCGACTGGAAAGCGGGCAGTGAGCGCAACGCAATTAATGTG
AGTTAGCTCACTCATTAGGCACCCCAGGCTTTACACTTTATGCTTCCGGCTCGTATGTTGTGTGGAATTG
TGAGCGGATAACAATTTCACACAGGAAACAGCTATGACCATGATTACGCCAAGCGCGCAATTAACCCTCA
CTAAAGGGAACAAAAGCTGGAGCTGCAAGC
