>Addgene plasmid #142754 | TFORF1209 | depositor partial sequence | sequence record 280400 | Insert
ACCGCCACCATGATGGCTGCAAAAGTGGTTCCTATGCCCCCAAAGCCAAAGCAGTCCTTTATACTGAGAG
TTCCGCCAGACTCCAAGCTGGGCCAAGACCTACTTCGAGATGCCACTAACGGGCCCAAGACCATCCACCA
GCTAGTGCTGGAGCACTTCCTCACCTTCTTGCCCAAGCCAAGCCTGGTCCAGCCCAGTCAGAAAGTCAAG
GAGACCTTGGTTATTATGAAAGATGTGAGCTCAAGCCTTCAGAACAGAGTGCATCCTCGTCCCTTGGTGA
AGCTTCTGCCCAAAGGAGTCCAAAAGGAACAAGAGACAGTGTCTCTGTATTTGAAAGCTAACCCTGAGGA
GCTGGTGGTCTTTGAGGATTTGAATGTATTTCACTGCCAGGAAGAATGTGTGAGCTTGGATCCTACTCAA
CAACTCACGTCAGAGAAGGAAGATGACAGCAGTGTCGGGGAAATGATGTTACTGGTCAATGGCAGTAATC
CTGAAGGTGAAGATCCTGAGAGGGAACCTGTAGAAAATGAAGATTATAGAGAAAAGTCTTCAGATGATGA
TGAAATGGATTCTTCCTTGGTCTCTCAGCAGCCTCCCGATAACCAGGAAAAGGAACGACTAAATACATCC
ATTCCACAAAAAAGGAAAATGAGAAATCTGTTAGTTACCATTGAGAATGATACTCCTCTAGAGGAACTCT
CAAAATATGTAGACATCAGTATTATTGCCCTTACTCGAAATCGGAGGACAAGGAGATGGTACACTTGTCC
ACTGTGTGGGAAACAGTTTAATGAAAGTTCTTACCTCATTTCCCACCAGAGGACCCACACTGGAGAAAAA
CCCTATGACTGTAATCACTGTGGGAAAAGCTTCAATCATAAAACAAACCTCAATAAACATGAGCGAATTC
ATACAGGAGAGAAACCTTATTCCTGTTCTCAGTGTGGAAAAAACTTCCGTCAGAATTCTCATCGGAGTCG
TCATGAAGGAATCCATATAAGGGAGAAGATATTTAAGTGTCCAGAATGTGGGAAAACCTTCCCAAAGAAT
GAGGAGTTTGTGCTTCATCTGCAGAGTCATGAGGCTGAGAGACCATATGGTTGCAAAAAATGTGGGAGAA
GATTTGGTCGGCTGTCAAACTGTACCCGGCATGAGAAAACCCACTCAGCCTGTAAGACCCGAAAGCAGAA
GTAGTAATGAACTAGTCCGTAACTTGAAAGTATTTCGATTTCTTGGCTTTATATATCTTGTGGAAAGGAC
GACTAGGTCCTTTGTCTAGACTATTG
