>Addgene plasmid #142754 | TFORF1209 | depositor partial sequence | sequence record 280401 | Barcode
CTAGGTCCTTTGTCTAGACTATTG
